Addgene plasmid #153499: pAGM9121_Mro-UPO SP
Purpose: Marasmius rotula Unspecific Peroxygenase Signal Peptide Donor Plasmid
Depositing lab: Sylvestre Marillonnet. Depositing organization: Leibniz Institute of Plant Biochemistry (IPB). Publication: A modular two yeast species secretion system for the production and preparative application of unspecific peroxygenases. Pullmann P, Knorrscheidt A, Munch J, Palme PR, Hoehenwarter W, Marillonnet S, Alcalde M, Westermann B, Weissenborn MJ. Commun Biol. 2021 May 12;4(1):562. doi: 10.1038/s42003-021-02076-3. PubMed 33980981.
Backbone
  Vector backbone: pAGM9121
  Vector type: Synthetic Biology
Growth in bacteria
  Bacterial resistance: Spectinomycin, 50 μg/mL
  Growth temperature: 37°C
  Growth strain: DH5alpha
  Copy number: High Copy
Gene/Insert
  Gene/Insert name: Unspecific peroxygenase SP (alt name: UPO)
  Species: Marasmius rotula
  Cloning method: Restriction Enzyme; 5′ cloning site Unknown (unknown if destroyed)
Terms and licenses: Academic/Nonprofit Terms; Industry Terms: Not Available to Industry
Depositor comments: Please visit https://www.biorxiv.org/content/10.1101/2020.07.22.216432v1 for bioRxiv preprint.
How to cite: pAGM9121_Mro-UPO SP was a gift from Sylvestre Marillonnet (Addgene plasmid # 153499 ; http://n2t.net/addgene:153499 ; RRID:Addgene_153499)
