[The description below was written by a language model from this plasmid's Addgene catalogue record and pLannotate feature annotations shown in this document.]
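Description:
pAGM9121_Mro-UPO SP is a small (about 2.2 kb) synthetic-biology donor plasmid that stores the signal peptide of the unspecific peroxygenase (UPO) from the fungus Marasmius rotula as a reusable part. It is built on the pAGM9121 backbone, which is generally known as a Modular Cloning (MoClo/Golden Gate) entry vector for holding standardised basic parts. The record itself lists only "Restriction Enzyme" as the cloning method, with the cloning sites unknown. The plasmid is maintained in E. coli at high copy number through a ColE1/pUC-type origin of replication and is selected with spectinomycin.

The automated feature table detects only backbone elements. These are the aadA aminoglycoside adenylyltransferase gene, which confers spectinomycin and streptomycin resistance, and a fragment of a class 1 integron Pc promoter upstream of it that likely contributes to its expression. There is also a short remnant of a gentamicin acetyltransferase gene, too small to be functional and probably a leftover from the integron-derived resistance cassette, along with the origin itself. The signal peptide insert is not annotated, which is expected for a short, non-standard sequence. Its exact position and flanking sites therefore cannot be read from the table. No promoter, terminator or tag for expression of the insert is recorded, consistent with a storage plasmid rather than an expression construct.

According to the stated purpose and the associated publication title, this part belongs to a modular secretion system for producing unspecific peroxygenases in two yeast species. As a donor, it would supply the M. rotula UPO secretion signal for assembly with peroxygenase genes and other modules, so that different signal peptides can be tested for directing enzyme secretion.
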