Features (pLannotate 1.2.2; 4 found; start..end, strand, type, name):
     23..46      +  promoter       Pc promoter (fragment): intI1 (promoter lies within the coding sequence); class 1 integron promoter
    222..278     +  CDS            GmR (fragment): gentamycin acetyltransferase; aacC1; confers resistance to gentamycin
    289..1076    +  CDS            SmR (fragment): aminoglycoside adenylyltransferase (Murphy, 1985); aadA; confers resistance to spectinomycin and streptomycin
   1417..2005    +  rep_origin     ori: high-copy-number ColE1/pMB1/pBR322/pUC origin of replication
>Addgene plasmid #153499 | pAGM9121_Mro-UPO SP | addgene full sequence | sequence record 310579 | Addgene NGS Result
GTGCCGAGGCACGAACCCAGTGGACATAAGCCTGTTCGGTTCGTAAGCTGTAATGCAAGTAGCGTATGCG
CTCACGCAACTGGTCCAGAACCTTGACCGAACGCAGCGGTGGTAACGGCGCAGTGGCGGTTTTCATGGCT
TGTTATGACTGTTTTTTTGGGGTACAGTCTATGCCTCGGGCATCCAAGCAGCAAGCGCGTTACGCCGTGG
GTCGATGTTTGATGTTATGGAGCAGCAACGATGTTACGCAGCAGGGCAGTCGCCCTAAAACAAAGTTAAA
CATCATGGGGGAAGCGGTGATCGCCGAAGTATCGACTCAACTATCAGAGGTAGTTGGCGTCATCGAGCGC
CATCTCGAACCGACGTTGCTGGCCGTACATTTGTACGGCTCCGCAGTGGATGGCGGCCTGAAGCCACACA
GCGATATTGATTTGCTGGTTACGGTGACCGTAAGGCTTGATGAAACAACGCGGCGAGCTTTGATCAACGA
CCTTTTGGAAACTTCGGCTTCCCCTGGAGAGAGCGAGATTCTCCGCGCTGTAGAAGTCACCATTGTTGTG
CACGACGACATCATTCCGTGGCGTTATCCAGCTAAGCGCGAACTGCAATTTGGAGAATGGCAGCGCAATG
ACATTCTTGCAGGTATCTTCGAGCCAGCCACGATCGACATTGATCTGGCTATCTTGCTGACAAAAGCAAG
AGAACATAGCGTTGCCTTGGTAGGTCCAGCGGCGGAGGAACTCTTTGATCCGGTTCCTGAACAGGATCTA
TTTGAGGCGCTAAATGAAACCTTAACGCTATGGAACTCGCCGCCCGACTGGGCTGGCGATGAGCGAAATG
TAGTGCTTACGTTGTCCCGCATTTGGTACAGCGCAGTAACCGGCAAAATCGCGCCGAAGGATGTCGCTGC
CGACTGGGCAATGGAGCGCCTGCCGGCCCAGTATCAGCCCGTCATACTTGAAGCTAGACAGGCTTATCTT
GGACAAGAAGAAGATCGCTTGGCCTCGCGCGCAGATCAGTTGGAAGAATTTGTCCATTACGTGAAAGGCG
AGATCACCAAGGTAGTCGGCAAATAATGTCTAGCTAGAAATTCGTTCAAGCCGACGCCGCTTCGCGGCGC
GGCTTAACTCAAGCGTTAGATGCACTAAGCACATAATTGCTCACAGCCAAACTATCAGGTCAAGTCTGCT
TTTATTATTTTTAAGCGTGCATAATAAGCCCTACACAAATTGGGAGATATATCATGCTGTCAGACCAAGT
TTACTCATATATACTTTAGATTGATTTAAAACTTCATTTTTAATTTAAAAGGATCTAGGTGAAGATCCTT
TTTGATAATCTCATGACCAAAATCCCTTAACGTGAGTTTTCGTTCCACTGAGCGTCAGACCCCGTAGAAA
AGATCAAAGGATCTTCTTGAGATCCTTTTTTTCTGCGCGTAATCTGCTGCTTGCAAACAAAAAAACCACC
GCTACCAGCGGTGGTTTGTTTGCCGGATCAAGAGCTACCAACTCTTTTTCCGAAGGTAACTGGCTTCAGC
AGAGCGCAGATACCAAATACTGTTCTTCTAGTGTAGCCGTAGTTAGGCCACCACTTCAAGAACTCTGTAG
CACCGCCTACATACCTCGCTCTGCTAATCCTGTTACCAGTGGCTGCTGCCAGTGGCGATAAGTCGTGTCT
TACCGGGTTGGACTCAAGACGATAGTTACCGGATAAGGCGCAGCGGTCGGGCTGAACGGGGGGTTCGTGC
ACACAGCCCAGCTTGGAGCGAACGACCTACACCGAACTGAGATACCTACAGCGTGAGCTATGAGAAAGCG
CCACGCTTCCCGAAGGGAGAAAGGCGGACAGGTATCCGGTAAGCGGCAGGGTCGGAACAGGAGAGCGCAC
GAGGGAGCTTCCAGGGGGAAACGCCTGGTATCTTTATAGTCCTGTCGGGTTTCGCCACCTCTGACTTGAG
CGTCGATTTTTGTGATGCTCGTCAGGGGGGCGGAGCCTATGGAAAAACGCCAGCAACGCGGCCTTTTTAC
GGTTCCTGCACTCTGTGGTCTCAAATGAAGCTGGCTATCAGTTCGTCCTTAATCGCGCTGGTTTCCGTGA
CCACCGCCTTGGCGAATTCCCAAGATGTGGTCGACTTCGGAGCACGAGACCACGAA
